>Addgene plasmid #26675 | pEGFP-C1-TFIIB | addgene partial sequence | sequence record 32912 | 26675 with EGFP-C
GGACGAGCTGTCAGTCCGGACTCAGATCTCGAGCTCAAGCTTCGAATTCTATGGCGTCTACCAGCCGTTT
GGATGCTCTTCCAAGAGTCACATGTCCAAACCATCCAGATGCGATTTTAGTGGAGGACTACAGAGCCGGT
GATATGATCTGTCCTGAATGTGGCTTGGTTGTAGGTGACCGGGTTATTGATGTGGGATCTGAATGGCGAA
CTTTCAGCAATGACAAAGCAACAAAAGATCCATCTCGAGTTGGAGATTCTCAGAATCCTCTTCTGAGTGA
TGGAGATTTGAGTACTATGATTGGCAAGGGCACAGGAGCTGCAAGTTTTGACGAATTTGGCAATTCTAAG
TACCAGAATCGGAGAACAATGAGCAGTTCTGATCGGGCAATGATGAATGCATTCAAAGAAATCACTACCA
TGGCAGACAGAATCAATCTACCTCGAAATATAGTTGATCGAACAAATAATTTATTCAAGCAAGTATATGA
ACAGAAGAGCCTGAAGGGAAGAGCTAATGATGCTATAGCTTCTGCTTGTCTCTATATTGCCTGTAGACAA
GAAGGGGTTCCTAGGACATTTAAAGAAATATGTGCCGTATCACGAATTTCTAAGAAAGAAATTGGTCGGT
GTTTTAAACTTATTTTGAAAGCGCTAGAAACCAGTGTGGATTTGATTACAACTGGGGACTTCATGTCCAG
GTTCTGTTCCAACCTTTGTCTTCCTAAACAAGTACAGATGGCAGCTACACATATAGCCCGTAAAGCTGTG
GAATTGGACTTGGTACCTGGGAGGAGCCCCATCTCTGTGGCAGCGGCAGCTATTTACATGGCCTCACAGG
CATCAGCTGAAAAGAGGACCCAAAAAGAAATTGGAGATATTGCTGGTGTTGCTGATGTTACAATCAGACA
GTCCTATAGACTGATCTATCCTCGAGCCCCAGATCTGTTTCCTACAGACTTCAA
