[The description below was written by a language model from this plasmid's Addgene catalogue record.]
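Description:
pEGFP-C1-TFIIB is a mammalian expression plasmid built on the commercial pEGFP-C1 backbone (about 4.7 kb without insert), carrying the human general transcription factor TFIIB (gene GTF2B) cloned by restriction enzymes downstream of the EGFP coding sequence. Because the tag is supplied by the backbone at the N-terminus, the construct expresses an EGFP-TFIIB fusion protein. The record does not explicitly list a promoter. However, a CMV forward primer is listed for sequencing, which fits the standard pEGFP-C1 design, where the fusion is driven by the strong constitutive CMV immediate-early promoter. An EGFP-C primer is also listed and reads from the end of EGFP across the junction into the insert. The size of the insert and the restriction sites used are not stated, and no feature table is provided, so other backbone elements cannot be confirmed from the record.

In bacteria the plasmid is maintained at high copy number under kanamycin selection. In standard pEGFP-C1 the same resistance cassette also confers G418 resistance in mammalian cells, although this entry does not mention it.

The construct is intended for transfection into mammalian cells to visualise TFIIB by fluorescence microscopy. The associated publication concerns the dynamics of TBP in living human cells and its association with mitotic chromosomes. This suggests that the EGFP-TFIIB fusion was used for live-cell imaging of the localisation and mobility of a basal transcription factor, probably alongside or for comparison with TBP through the cell cycle.
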