Addgene plasmid #26675: pEGFP-C1-TFIIB
Depositing lab: Sui Huang. Depositing organization: Northwestern University. Publication: TBP dynamics in living human cells: constitutive association of TBP with mitotic chromosomes. Chen D, Hinkley CS, Henry RW, Huang S. Mol Biol Cell. 2002 Jan . 13(1):276-84. 10.1091/mbc.01-10-0523 PubMed 11809839.
Backbone
  Vector backbone: pEGFP-C1
  Backbone manufacturer: Clontech
  Backbone size w/o insert (bp): 4700
  Vector type: Mammalian Expression
Growth in bacteria
  Bacterial resistance: Kanamycin, 50 μg/mL
  Growth temperature: 37°C
  Growth strain: DH5alpha
  Copy number: High Copy
Gene/Insert
  Gene/Insert name: TFIIB
  Species: H. sapiens (human)
  Entrez Gene: GTF2B (a.k.a. TF2B, TFIIB)
  Tag / fusion protein: EGFP (N terminal on backbone)
  Cloning method: Restriction Enzyme
  Sequencing primers: 5′ CMV-F, EGFP-C; 3′ n/a
Terms and licenses: Academic/Nonprofit Terms; Industry Terms: Not Available to Industry
How to cite: pEGFP-C1-TFIIB was a gift from Sui Huang (Addgene plasmid # 26675 ; http://n2t.net/addgene:26675 ; RRID:Addgene_26675)
